>Addgene plasmid #158684 | p53-TRE-mStrawberry reporter | addgene full sequence | sequence record 311042 | Addgene NGS Result
ATGGTGAGCAAGGGCGAGGAGAATAACATGGCCATCATCAAGGAGTTCATGCGCTTCAAGGTGCGCATGG
AGGGCTCCGTGAACGGCCACGAGTTCGAGATCGAGGGCGAGGGCGAGGGCCGCCCCTACGAGGGCACCCA
GACCGCCAAGCTGAAGGTGACCAAGGGTGGCCCCCTGCCCTTCGCCTGGGACATCCTAACCCCCAACTTC
ACCTACGGCTCCAAGGCCTACGTGAAGCACCCCGCCGACATCCCCGACTACTTGAAGCTGTCCTTCCCCG
AGGGCTTCAAGTGGGAGCGCGTGATGAACTTCGAGGACGGCGGCGTGGTGACCGTGACCCAGGACTCCTC
CCTGCAGGACGGCGAGTTCATCTACAAGGTGAAGCTGCGCGGCACCAACTTCCCCTCCGACGGCCCCGTA
ATGCAGAAGAAGACCATGGGCTGGGAGGCCTCCTCCGAGCGGATGTACCCCGAGGACGGCGCCCTGAAGG
GCGAGATCAAGATGAGGCTGAAGCTGAAGGACGGCGGCCACTACGACGCTGAGGTCAAGACCACCTACAA
GGCCAAGAAGCCCGTGCAGCTGCCCGGCGCCTACATCGTCGGCATCAAGTTGGACATCACCTCCCACAAC
GAGGACTACACCATCGTGGAACTGTACGAACGCGCCGAGGGCCGCCACTCCACCGGCGGCATGGACGAGC
TGTACAAGTAAGAATTCTAGATCTTGAGACAAATGGCAGTATTCATCCACAATTTTAAAAGAAAAGGGGG
GATTGGGGGGTACAGTGCAGGGGAAAGAATAGTAGACATAATAGCAACAGACATACAAACTAAAGAATTA
CAAAAACAAATTACAAAAATTCAAAATTTTCGGGTTTATTACAGGGACAGCAGAGATCCACTTTGGCGCC
GGCTCGAGGGGGCCCGGGTTGCGCCTTTTCCAAGGCAGCCCTGGGTTTGCGCAGGGACGCGGCTGCTCTG
GGCGTGGTTCCGGGAAACGCAGCGGCGCCGACCCTGGGTCTCGCACATTCTTCACGTCCGTTCGCAGCGT
CACCCGGATCTTCGCCGCTACCCTTGTGGGCCCCCCGGCGACGCTTCCTGCTCCGCCCCTAAGTCGGGAA
GGTTCCTTGCGGTTCGCGGCGTGCCGGACGTGACAAACGGAAGCCGCACGTCTCACTAGTACCCTCGCAG
ACGGACAGCGCCAGGGAGCAATGGCAGCGCGCCGACCGCGATGGGCTGTGGCCAATAGCGGCTGCTCAGC
AGGGCGCGCCGAGAGCAGCGGCCGGGAAGGGGCGGTGCGGGAGGCGGGGTGTGGGGCGGTAGTGTGGGCC
CTGTTCCTGCCCGCGCGGTGTTCCGCATTCTGCAAGCCTCCGGAGCGCACGTCGGCAGTCGGCTCCCTCG
TTGACCGAATCACCGACCTCTCTCCCCAGGGGGTACCACCATGGCCAAGCCTTTGTCTCAAGAAGAATCC
ACCCTCATTGAAAGAGCAACGGCTACAATCAACAGCATCCCCATCTCTGAAGACTACAGCGTCGCCAGCG
CAGCTCTCTCTAGCGACGGCCGCATCTTCACTGGTGTCAATGTATATCATTTTACTGGGGGACCTTGTGC
AGAACTCGTGGTGCTGGGCACTGCTGCTGCTGCGGCAGCTGGCAACCTGACTTGTATCGTCGCGATCGGA
AATGAGAACAGGGGCATCTTGAGCCCCTGCGGACGGTGCCGACAGGTGCTTCTCGATCTGCATCCTGGGA
TCAAAGCCATAGTGAAGGACAGTGATGGACAGCCGACGGCAGTTGGGATTCGTGAATTGCTGCCCTCTGG
TTATGTGTGGGAGGGCCTGCAGCTGCAGTAGTAAAGACGCGTTAAGTCGACAATCAACCTCTGGATTACA
AAATTTGTGAAAGATTGACTGGTATTCTTAACTATGTTGCTCCTTTTACGCTATGTGGATACGCTGCTTT
AATGCCTTTGTATCATGCTATTGCTTCCCGTATGGCTTTCATTTTCTCCTCCTTGTATAAATCCTGGTTG
CTGTCTCTTTATGAGGAGTTGTGGCCCGTTGTCAGGCAACGTGGCGTGGTGTGCACTGTGTTTGCTGACG
CAACCCCCACTGGTTGGGGCATTGCCACCACCTGTCAGCTCCTTTCCGGGACTTTCGCTTTCCCCCTCCC
TATTGCCACGGCGGAACTCATCGCCGCCTGCCTTGCCCGCTGCTGGACAGGGGCTCGGCTGTTGGGCACT
GACAATTCCGTGGTGTTGTCGGGGAAATCATCGTCCTTTCCTTGGCTGCTCGCCTGTGTTGCCACCTGGA
TTCTGCGCGGGACGTCCTTCTGCTACGTCCCTTCGGCCCTCAATCCAGCGGACCTTCCTTCCCGCGGCCT
GCTGCCGGCTCTGCGGCCTCTTCCGCGTCTTCGCCTTCGCCCTCAGACGAGTCGGATCTCCCTTTGGGCC
GCCTCCCCGCGTCGACTTTAAGACCAATGACTTACAAGGCAGCTGTAGATCTTAGCCACTTTTTAAAAGA
AAAGGGGGGACTGGAAGGGCTAATTCACTCCCAACGAAGACAAGATCTGCTTTTTGCTTGTACTGGGTCT
CTCTGGTTAGACCAGATCTGAGCCTGGGAGCTCTCTGGCTAACTAGGGAACCCACTGCTTAAGCCTCAAT
AAAGCTTGCCTTGAGTGCTTCAAGTAGTGTGTGCCCGTCTGTTGTGTGACTCTGGTAACTAGAGATCCCT
CAGACCCTTTTAGTCAGTGTGGAAAATCTCTAGCAGTACGTATAGTAGTTCATGTCATCTTATTATTCAG
TATTTATAACTTGCAAAGAAATGAATATCAGAGAGTGAGAGGAACTTGTTTATTGCAGCTTATAATGGTT
ACAAATAAAGCAATAGCATCACAAATTTCACAAATAAAGCATTTTTTTCACTGCATTCTAGTTGTGGTTT
GTCCAAACTCATCAATGTATCTTATCATGTCTGGCTCTAGCTATCCCGCCCCTAACTCCGCCCATCCCGC
CCCTAACTCCGCCCAGTTCCGCCCATTCTCCGCCCCATGGCTGACTAATTTTTTTTATTTATGCAGAGGC
CGAGGCCGCCTCGGCCTCTGAGCTATTCCAGAAGTAGTGAGGAGGCTTTTTTGGAGGCCTAGGGACGTAC
CCAATTCGCCCTATAGTGAGTCGTATTACGCGCGCTCACTGGCCGTCGTTTTACAACGTCGTGACTGGGA
AAACCCTGGCGTTACCCAACTTAATCGCCTTGCAGCACATCCCCCTTTCGCCAGCTGGCGTAATAGCGAA
GAGGCCCGCACCGATCGCCCTTCCCAACAGTTGCGCAGCCTGAATGGCGAATGGG
[124 nt withheld, positions 3346-3469]
C
[91 nt withheld, positions 3471-3561]
A
[49 nt withheld, positions 3563-3611]
CCTTTGACGTTGGAGTCCACGTTCTTT
[37 nt withheld, positions 3639-3675]
ACCCTATCTCGGTCTATTCTTTTGATTTATAAGGGATTTTGCCGATTTCGGCCTATTGGTTAAAAAATGA
GCTGATTTAACAAAAATTTAACGCGAATTTTAACAAAATATTAACGCTTACAATTTAGGTGGCACTTTTC
GGGGAAATGTGCGCGGAACCCCTATTTGTTTATTTTTCTAAATACATTCAAATATGTATCCGCTCATGAG
ACAATAACCCTGATAAATGCTTCAATAATATTGAAAAAGGAAGAGTATGAGTATTCAACATTTCCGTGTC
GCCCTTATTCCCTTTTTTGCGGCATTTTGCCTTCCTGTTTTTGCTCACCCAGAAACGCTGGTGAAAGTAA
AAGATGCTGAAGATCAGTTGGGTGCACGAGTGGGTTACATCGAACTGGATCTCAACAGCGGTAAGATCCT
TGAGAGTTTTCGCCCCGAAGAACGTTTTCCAATGATGAGCACTTTTAAAGTTCTGCTATGTGGCGCGGTA
TTATCCCGTATTGACGCCGGGCAAGAGCAACTCGGTCGCCGCATACACTATTCTCAGAATGACTTGGTTG
AGTACTCACCAGTCACAGAAAAGCATCTTACGGATGGCATGACAGTAAGAGAATTATGCAGTGCTGCCAT
AACCATGAGTGATAACACTGCGGCCAACTTACTTCTGACAACGATCGGAGGACCGAAGGAGCTAACCGCT
TTTTTGCACAACATGGGGGATCATGTAACTCGCCTTGATCGTTGGGAACCGGAGCTGAATGAAGCCATAC
CAAACGACGAGCGTGACACCACGATGCCTGTAGCAATGGCAACAACGTTGCGCAAACTATTAACTGGCGA
ACTACTTACTCTAGCTTCCCGGCAACAATTAATAGACTGGATGGAGGCGGATAAAGTTGCAGGACCACTT
CTGCGCTCGGCCCTTCCGGCTGGCTGGTTTATTGCTGATAAATCTGGAGCCGGTGAGCGTGGGTCTCGCG
GTATCATTGCAGCACTGGGGCCAGATGGTAAGCCCTCCCGTATCGTAGTTATCTACACGACGGGGAGTCA
GGCAACTATGGATGAACGAAATAGACAGATCGCTGAGATAGGTGCCTCACTGATTAAGCATTGGTAACTG
TCAGACCAAGTTTACTCATATATACTTTAGATTGATTTAAAACTTCATTTTTAATTTAAAAGGATCTAGG
TGAAGATCCTTTTTGATAATCTCATGACCAAAATCCCTTAACGTGAGTTTTCGTTCCACTGAGCGTCAGA
CCCCGTAGAAAAGATCAAAGGATCTTCTTGAGATCCTTTTTTTCTGCGCGTAATCTGCTGCTTGCAAACA
AAAAAACCACCGCTACCAGCGGTGGTTTGTTTGCCGGATCAAGAGCTACCAACTCTTTTTCCGAAGGTAA
CTGGCTTCAGCAGAGCGCAGATACCAAATACTGTTCTTCTAGTGTAGCCGTAGTTAGGCCACCACTTCAA
GAACTCTGTAGCACCGCCTACATACCTCGCTCTGCTAATCCTGTTACCAGTGGCTGCTGCCAGTGGCGAT
AAGTCGTGTCTTACCGGGTTGGACTCAAGACGATAGTTACCGGATAAGGCGCAGCGGTCGGGCTGAACGG
GGGGTTCGTGCACACAGCCCAGCTTGGAGCGAACGACCTACACCGAACTGAGATACCTACAGCGTGAGCT
ATGAGAAAGCGCCACGCTTCCCGAAGGGAGAAAGGCGGACAGGTATCCGGTAAGCGGCAGGGTCGGAACA
GGAGAGCGCACGAGGGAGCTTCCAGGGGGAAACGCCTGGTATCTTTATAGTCCTGTCGGGTTTCGCCACC
TCTGACTTGAGCGTCGATTTTTGTGATGCTCGTCAGGGGGGCGGAGCCTATGGAAAAACGCCAGCAACGC
GGCCTTTTTACGGTTCCTGGCCTTTTGCTGGCCTTTTGCTCACATGTTCTTTCCTGCGTTATCCCCTGAT
TCTGTGGATAACCGTATTACCGCCTTTGAGTGAGCTGATACCGCTCGCCGCAGCCGAACGACCGAGCGCA
GCGAGTCAGTGAGCGAGGAAGCGGAAGAGCGCCCAATACGCAAACCGCCTCTCCCCGCGCGTTGGCCGAT
TCATTAATGCAGCTGGCACGACAGGTTTCCCGACTGGAAAGCGGGCAGTGAGCGCAACGCAATTAATGTG
AGTTAGCTCACTCATTAGGCACCCCAGGCTTTACACTTTATGCTTCCGGCTCGTATGTTGTGTGGAATTG
TGAGCGGATAACAATTTCACACAGGAAACAGCTATGACCATGATTACGCCAAGCGCGCAATTAACCCTCA
CTAAAGGGAACAAAAGCTGGAGCTGCAAGCTTAATGTAGTCTTATGCAATACTCTTGTAGTCTTGCAACA
TGGTAACGATGAGTTAGCAACATGCCTTACAAGGAGAGAAAAAGCACCGTGCATGCCGATTGGTGGAAGT
AAGGTGGTACGATCGTGCCTTATTAGGAAGGCAACAGACGGGTCTGACATGGATTGGACGAACCACTGAA
TTGCCGCATTGCAGAGATATTGTATTTAAGTGCCTAGCTCGATACATAAACGGGTCTCTCTGGTTAGACC
AGATCTGAGCCTGGGAGCTCTCTGGCTAACTAGGGAACCCACTGCTTAAGCCTCAATAAAGCTTGCCTTG
AGTGCTTCAAGTAGTGTGTGCCCGTCTGTTGTGTGACTCTGGTAACTAGAGATCCCTCAGACCCTTTTAG
TCAGTGTGGAAAATCTCTAGCAGTGGCGCCCGAACAGGGACTTGAAAGCGAAAGGGAAACCAGAGGAGCT
CTCTCGACGCAGGACTCGGCTTGCTGAAGCGCGCACGGCAAGAGGCGAGGGGCGGCGACTGGTGAGTACG
CCAAAAATTTTGACTAGCGGAGGCTAGAAGGAGAGAGATGGGTGCGAGAGCGTCAGTATTAAGCGGGGGA
GAATTAGATCGCGATGGGAAAAAATTCGGTTAAGGCCAGGGGGAAAGAAAAAATATAAATTAAAACATAT
AGTATGGGCAAGCAGGGAGCTAGAACGATTCGCAGTTAATCCTGGCCTGTTAGAAACATCAGAAGGCTGT
AGACAAATACTGGGACAGCTACAACCATCCCTTCAGACAGGATCAGAAGAACTTAGATCATTATATAATA
CAGTAGCAACCCTCTATTGTGTGCATCAAAGGATAGAGATAAAAGACACCAAGGAAGCTTTAGACAAGAT
AGAGGAAGAGCAAAACAAAAGTAAGACCACCGCACAGCAAGCGGCCGCTGATCTTCAGACCTGGAGGAGG
AGATATGAGGGACAATTGGAGAAGTGAATTATATAAATATAAAGTAGTAAAAATTGAACCATTAGGAGTA
GCACCCACCAAGGCAAAGAGAAGAGTGGTGCAGAGAGAAAAAAGAGCAGTGGGAATAGGAGCTTTGTTCC
TTGGGTTCTTGGGAGCAGCAGGAAGCACTATGGGCGCAGCGTCAATGACGCTGACGGTACAGGCCAGACA
ATTATTGTCTGGTATAGTGCAGCAGCAGAACAATTTGCTGAGGGCTATTGAGGCGCAACAGCATCTGTTG
CAACTCACAGTCTGGGGCATCAAGCAGCTCCAGGCAAGAATCCTGGCTGTGGAAAGATACCTAAAGGATC
AACAGCTCCTGGGGATTTGGGGTTGCTCTGGAAAACTCATTTGCACCACTGCTGTGCCTTGGAATGCTAG
TTGGAGTAATAAATCTCTGGAACAGATTTGGAATCACACGACCTGGATGGAGTGGGACAGAGAAATTAAC
AATTACACAAGCTTAATACACTCCTTAATTGAAGAATCGCAAAACCAGCAAGAAAAGAATGAACAAGAAT
TATTGGAATTAGATAAATGGGCAAGTTTGTGGAATTGGTTTAACATAACAAATTGGCTGTGGTATATAAA
ATTATTCATAATGATAGTAGGAGGCTTGGTAGGTTTAAGAATAGTTTTTGCTGTACTTTCTATAGTGAAT
AGAGTTAGGCAGGGATATTCACCATTATCGTTTCAGACCCACCTCCCAACCCCGAGGGCGAGCTCTTACG
CGTGCTAGGCTGCAAGTCCTGACTTGTCCACACTCTGCAAGTCCTGACTTGTCCCTAGGCTGCAAGTCCT
GACTTGTCCACACTCTGCAAGTCCTGACTTGTCCCTAGCCCGGGCTCGACAGCTGGACGTCGATATCGAA
TTCGGGTATATAATGGATCCGGTATCGAGATCTGCGATCTAAGTAAGCTTGGCATTCCGGTACTGTTGGT
AAAGCCACCGACCC
Features (pLannotate 1.2.2; 26 found; start..end, strand, type, name):
      1..708     +  CDS            mStrawberry: mStrawberry is a basic (constitutively fluorescent) red fluorescent protein published in 2004, derived from Discosoma sp.. It is reported to be a somewhat slowly-maturing monomer with low acid sensitivity.
    753..870     +  misc_feature   cPPT/CTS: central polypurine tract and central termination sequence of HIV-1
    929..1429    +  promoter       hPGK promoter: human phosphoglycerate kinase 1 promoter
   1441..1836    +  CDS            BSD: blasticidin S deaminase; Aspergillus terreus BSD; confers resistance to blasticidin
   1872..2460    +  misc_feature   WPRE: woodchuck hepatitis virus posttranscriptional regulatory element
   2511..2530    +  misc_feature   cPPT/CTS (fragment): central polypurine tract and central termination sequence of HIV-1
   2532..2765    +  LTR            3' LTR (ΔU3): self-inactivating 3' long terminal repeat (LTR) from HIV-1
   2843..2964    +  polyA_signal   SV40 poly(A) signal: SV40 polyadenylation signal
   3004..3139    +  rep_origin     SV40 ori: SV40 origin of replication
   3160..3178    -  promoter       T7 promoter: promoter for bacteriophage T7 RNA polymerase
   3186..3341    +  CDS            lacZα (fragment): LacZα fragment of β-galactosidase; lacZ fragment
   3346..3774    +  rep_origin     f1 ori (sequence partly withheld): f1 bacteriophage origin of replication; arrow indicates direction of (+) strand synthesis
   3827..3931    +  promoter       AmpR promoter: bla
   3932..4792    +  CDS            AmpR: β-lactamase; bla; confers resistance to ampicillin, carbenicillin, and related antibiotics
   4963..5551    +  rep_origin     ori: high-copy-number ColE1/pMB1/pBR322/pUC origin of replication
   5734..5826    +  CDS            lacI (fragment): lac repressor; lacI; The lac repressor binds to the lac operator to inhibit transcription in E. coli. This inhibition can be relieved by adding lactose or isopropyl-β-D-thiogalactopyranoside (IPTG).
   5839..5860    +  protein_bind   CAP binding site: CAP binding activates transcription in the presence of cAMP. E. coli catabolite activator protein
   5875..5905    +  promoter       lac promoter: promoter for the E. coli lac operon
   5913..5929    +  protein_bind   lac operator: The lac repressor binds to the lac operator to inhibit transcription in E. coli. This inhibition can be relieved by adding lactose or isopropyl-β-D-thiogalactopyranoside (IPTG). lac repressor encoded by lacI
   5974..5992    +  promoter       T3 promoter: promoter for bacteriophage T3 RNA polymerase
   6020..6246    +  promoter       RSV promoter: Rous sarcoma virus enhancer/promoter
   6247..6427    +  LTR            5' LTR (truncated): truncated 5' long terminal repeat (LTR) from HIV-1
   6474..6599    +  misc_feature   HIV-1 Ψ: packaging signal of human immunodeficiency virus type 1
   6583..6946    +  CDS            HIV-1 gag (fragment): gag protein from human immunodeficiency virus 1; gag
   7092..7325    +  misc_feature   RRE: The Rev response element (RRE) of HIV-1 allows for Rev-dependent mRNA export from the nucleus to the cytoplasm.
   7702..7723    +  CDS            Rev (fragment): human immunodeficiency virus 1 (HIV-1) Rev protein; rev; enhances nuclear export of unspliced and incompletely spliced viral mRNAs
