[The description below was written by a language model from this plasmid's Addgene catalogue record and pLannotate feature annotations shown in this document.]
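Description:
p53-TRE-mStrawberry reporter is a third-generation-style, self-inactivating lentiviral transfer plasmid built on the pLKO.1 backbone and designed to report p53 pathway activity in live mammalian cells. In bacteria it is maintained through a high-copy ColE1/pUC origin and selected with ampicillin (AmpR under its own bla promoter). The backbone also carries an f1 origin, an SV40 origin and remnants of a lac/lacZα cloning region flanked by T3 and T7 promoters.

The viral portion begins with an RSV promoter fused to a truncated HIV-1 5' LTR, which drives production of the genomic RNA in packaging cells. This is followed by the Ψ packaging signal with a partial gag sequence and the RRE for Rev-dependent nuclear export, and it ends in a ΔU3 3' LTR and an SV40 polyadenylation signal. According to the catalogue entry, the reporter cassette uses a promoter containing two copies of wild-type p53 binding sites, derived in part from the 4XBS2WT-Luc plasmid, to drive mStrawberry, a monomeric red fluorescent protein of Discosoma origin. This response element is not annotated in the feature table; it presumably lies in the unannotated stretch between the RRE/Rev fragment and the mStrawberry coding sequence. The listed insert size of 231 bp is much shorter than the annotated mStrawberry CDS, and the record does not explain this difference.

Downstream of the reporter lie a cPPT/CTS element, a human PGK promoter driving blasticidin S deaminase for constitutive selection of transduced cells, and a WPRE to enhance transcript expression. Stably transduced, blasticidin-selected cells should therefore show red fluorescence in proportion to p53 transcriptional activity, a readout suited to live microscopy-based assays.
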