Addgene plasmid #158684: p53-TRE-mStrawberry reporter
Purpose: This plasmid is a p53 pathway reporter. It has two copies of wild-type p53 binding sites promoter driving the expression of mStrawberry-pGK-BSD
Depositing lab: Ravid Straussman. Depositing organization: Weizmann Institute of Science. Publication: Visual barcodes for clonal-multiplexing of live microscopy-based assays. Kaufman T, Nitzan E, Firestein N, Ginzberg MB, Iyengar S, Patel N, Ben-Hamo R, Porat Z, Hunter J, Hilfinger A, Rotter V, Kafri R, Straussman R. Nat Commun. 2022 May 18;13(1):2725. doi: 10.1038/s41467-022-30008-0. PubMed 35585055.
Backbone
  Vector backbone: pLKO.1
  Backbone size w/o insert (bp): 7728
  Vector type: Mammalian Expression, Lentiviral
  Selectable markers: Blasticidin
Growth in bacteria
  Bacterial resistance: Ampicillin, 100 μg/mL
  Growth temperature: 37°C
  Growth strain: NEB Stable
  Copy number: High Copy
Gene/Insert
  Gene/Insert name: mStrawberry
  Species: H. sapiens (human)
  Insert size (bp): 231
  Cloning method: Gibson Cloning
Resource information
  A portion of this plasmid was derived from a plasmid made by: 4XBS2WT-Luc
Terms and licenses: Academic/Nonprofit Terms; Industry Terms: Not Available to Industry
How to cite: p53-TRE-mStrawberry reporter was a gift from Ravid Straussman (Addgene plasmid # 158684 ; http://n2t.net/addgene:158684 ; RRID:Addgene_158684)
